Addgene plasmid #105628: pET28a-SnoopTagJr-MBP
Purpose: Plasmid for recombinant expression in bacteria of MBP fused to SnoopTagJr, permitting covalent linkage to DogTag by SnoopLigase
Depositing lab: Mark Howarth. Depositing organization: University of Oxford. Publication: SnoopLigase Catalyzes Peptide-Peptide Locking and Enables Solid-Phase Conjugate Isolation. Buldun CM, Jean JX, Bedford MR, Howarth M. J Am Chem Soc. 2018 Feb 28;140(8):3008-3018. doi: 10.1021/jacs.7b13237. Epub 2018 Feb 14. PubMed 29402082.
Backbone
  Vector backbone: pET28a
  Vector type: Bacterial Expression
Growth in bacteria
  Bacterial resistance: Kanamycin, 50 μg/mL
  Growth temperature: 37°C
  Growth strain: DH5alpha
  Copy number: Low Copy
Gene/Insert
  Gene/Insert name: SnoopTagJr-MBP
  Species: Synthetic
  Insert size (bp): 1212
  Promoter: T7
  Cloning method: Gibson Cloning
  Sequencing primers: 5′ T7F; 3′ T7R
Terms and licenses: Academic/Nonprofit Terms; Industry Terms: Not Available to Industry
How to cite: pET28a-SnoopTagJr-MBP was a gift from Mark Howarth (Addgene plasmid # 105628 ; http://n2t.net/addgene:105628 ; RRID:Addgene_105628)
