[The description below was written by a language model from this plasmid's Addgene catalogue record and the feature table of its GenBank file.]
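Description:
pET28a-SnoopTagJr-MBP is a 6,459 bp bacterial expression plasmid built on the pET28a backbone for producing, in E. coli, maltose binding protein fused to the SnoopTagJr peptide. It replicates from a ColE1/pBR322-type origin accompanied by the bom region and the rop gene, which keeps copy number low as the catalogue entry states, and it is selected with kanamycin through the aph(3')-Ia aminoglycoside phosphotransferase gene. An f1 phage origin is also present, a standard pET28a element that allows single-stranded DNA production.

The synthetic 1,212 bp insert, introduced by Gibson cloning, sits in the usual pET expression cassette: a T7 promoter immediately followed by a lac operator, the strong T7 gene 10 ribosome binding site, the coding region, and a T7 terminator. The plasmid-borne lacI gene supplies lac repressor, so transcription is held off until IPTG or lactose is added in a host that provides T7 RNA polymerase. The annotated coding features are an N-terminal 6xHis tag, then a gap before the MBP sequence (a malE variant lacking its signal peptide, so the protein stays cytosolic). SnoopTagJr itself is not annotated in the feature table, but the construct name and this unannotated stretch between the His tag and MBP suggest it lies there. A second 6xHis sequence is annotated downstream of MBP; the record does not say whether it is translated as part of the fusion.

The purified protein serves as a model SnoopTagJr-bearing partner: SnoopLigase catalyses covalent linkage between SnoopTagJr and the DogTag peptide, allowing MBP to be irreversibly coupled to any DogTag-fused protein in peptide–peptide ligation experiments.
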