LOCUS       Exported 6459 bp ds-DNA circular SYN 12-MAY-2021
DEFINITION  Plasmid for recombinant expression in bacteria of MBP fused to
            SnoopTagJr, permitting covalent linkage to DogTag by SnoopLigase.
ACCESSION   .
VERSION     .
KEYWORDS    pET28a-SnoopTagJr-MBP
SOURCE      synthetic DNA construct
  ORGANISM  synthetic DNA construct
REFERENCE   1 (bases 1 to 6459)
  AUTHORS   Buldun CM, Jean JX, Bedford MR, Howarth M
  TITLE     SnoopLigase Catalyzes Peptide-Peptide Locking and Enables
            Solid-Phase Conjugate Isolation.
  JOURNAL   J Am Chem Soc. 2018 Feb 28;140(8):3008-3018. doi:
            10.1021/jacs.7b13237. Epub 2018 Feb 14.
  PUBMED    29402082
REFERENCE   2 (bases 1 to 6459)
  AUTHORS   .
  TITLE     Direct Submission
  JOURNAL   Exported May 12, 2021 from SnapGene Server 1.1.58
            http://www.snapgene.com
FEATURES             Location/Qualifiers
     source          1..6459
                     /organism="synthetic DNA construct"
                     /mol_type="other DNA"
     primer_bind     958..977
                     /label=LacI-R
                     /note="LacI, reverse primer"
     promoter        complement(997..1074)
                     /gene="lacI"
                     /label=lacI promoter
     primer_bind     1280..1299
                     /label=pBRrevBam
                     /note="pBR322 vectors, tet region, downstream of BamHI,
                     reverse primer"
     primer_bind     1383..1402
                     /label=T7
                     /note="T7 promoter, forward primer"
     promoter        1383..1401
                     /label=T7 promoter
                     /note="promoter for bacteriophage T7 RNA polymerase"
     protein_bind    1402..1426
                     /label=lac operator
                     /bound_moiety="lac repressor encoded by lacI"
                     /note="The lac repressor binds to the lac operator to
                     inhibit transcription in E. coli. This inhibition can be
                     relieved by adding lactose or
                     isopropyl-beta-D-thiogalactopyranoside (IPTG)."
     RBS             1441..1463
                     /note="efficient ribosome binding site from bacteriophage
                     T7 gene 10 (Olins and Rangwala, 1989)"
     CDS             1482..1499
                     /codon_start=1
                     /product="6xHis affinity tag"
                     /label=6xHis
                     /translation="HHHHHH"
     CDS             1572..2669
                     /codon_start=1
                     /gene="malE (mutated)"
                     /product="maltose binding protein from E. coli"
                     /label=MBP
                     /note="This version of the gene does not encode a signal
                     sequence, so MBP will remain in the cytosol."
                     /translation="KIEEGKLVIWINGDKGYNGLAEVGKKFEKDTGIKVTVEHPDKLEE
                     KFPQVAATGDGPDIIFWAHDRFGGYAQSGLLAEITPDKAFQDKLYPFTWDAVRYNGKLI
                     AYPIAVEALSLIYNKDLLPNPPKTWEEIPALDKELKAKGKSALMFNLQEPYFTWPLIAA
                     DGGYAFKYENGKYDIKDVGVDNAGAKAGLTFLVDLIKNKHMNADTDYSIAEAAFNKGET
                     AMTINGPWAWSNIDTSKVNYGVTVLPTFKGQPSKPFVGVLSAGINAASPNKELAKEFLE
                     NYLLTDEGLEAVNKDKPLGAVALKSYEEELAKDPRIAATMENAQKGEIMPNIPQMSAFW
                     YAVRTAVINAASGRQTVDEALKDAQT"
     primer_bind     2643..2666
                     /label=MBP-F
                     /note="Maltose binding protein, forward primer"
     CDS             2706..2723
                     /codon_start=1
                     /product="6xHis affinity tag"
                     /label=6xHis
                     /translation="HHHHHH"
     primer_bind     complement(2776..2794)
                     /label=T7 Term
                     /note="T7 terminator, reverse primer"
     terminator      2790..2837
                     /label=T7 terminator
                     /note="transcription terminator for bacteriophage T7 RNA
                     polymerase"
     rep_origin      2874..3329
                     /direction=RIGHT
                     /label=f1 ori
                     /note="f1 bacteriophage origin of replication; arrow
                     indicates direction of (+) strand synthesis"
     primer_bind     complement(2961..2980)
                     /label=F1ori-R
                     /note="F1 origin, reverse primer"
     primer_bind     3171..3192
                     /label=F1ori-F
                     /note="F1 origin, forward primer"
     CDS             complement(3421..4236)
                     /codon_start=1
                     /gene="aph(3')-Ia"
                     /product="aminoglycoside phosphotransferase"
                     /label=KanR
                     /note="confers resistance to kanamycin in bacteria or G418
                     (Geneticin(R)) in eukaryotes"
                     /translation="MSHIQRETSCSRPRLNSNMDADLYGYKWARDNVGQSGATIYRLYG
                     KPDAPELFLKHGKGSVANDVTDEMVRLNWLTEFMPLPTIKHFIRTPDDAWLLTTAIPGK
                     TAFQVLEEYPDSGENIVDALAVFLRRLHSIPVCNCPFNSDRVFRLAQAQSRMNNGLVDA
                     SDFDDERNGWPVEQVWKEMHKLLPFSPDSVVTHGDFSLDNLIFDEGKLIGCIDVGRVGI
                     ADRYQDLAILWNCLGEFSPSLQKRLFQKYGIDNPDMNKLQFHLMLDEFF"
     primer_bind     4144..4163
                     /label=Kan-R
                     /note="Kanamycin resistance gene, reverse primer"
     primer_bind     4228..4247
                     /label=pENTR-R
                     /note="pENTR vectors, reverse primer"
     rep_origin      4358..4946
                     /direction=RIGHT
                     /label=ori
                     /note="high-copy-number ColE1/pMB1/pBR322/pUC origin of
                     replication"
     primer_bind     4847..4866
                     /label=pBR322ori-F
                     /note="pBR322 origin, forward primer"
     primer_bind     5100..5117
                     /label=L4440
                     /note="L4440 vector, forward primer"
     misc_feature    5132..5271
                     /label=bom
                     /note="basis of mobility region from pBR322"
     primer_bind     complement(5197..5216)
                     /label=pRS-marker
                     /note="pRS vectors, use to sequence yeast selectable
                     marker"
     primer_bind     5357..5379
                     /label=pGEX 3'
                     /note="pGEX vectors, reverse primer"
     CDS             complement(5373..5564)
                     /codon_start=1
                     /gene="rop"
                     /product="Rop protein, which maintains plasmids at low copy
                     number"
                     /label=rop
                     /translation="MTKQEKTALNMARFIRSQTLTLLEKLNELDADEQADICESLHDHA
                     DELYRSCLARFGDDGENL"
     CDS             complement(6373..996)
                     /codon_start=1
                     /gene="lacI"
                     /product="lac repressor"
                     /label=lacI
                     /note="The lac repressor binds to the lac operator to
                     inhibit transcription in E. coli. This inhibition can be
                     relieved by adding lactose or
                     isopropyl-beta-D-thiogalactopyranoside (IPTG)."
                     /translation="MKPVTLYDVAEYAGVSYQTVSRVVNQASHVSAKTREKVEAAMAEL
                     NYIPNRVAQQLAGKQSLLIGVATSSLALHAPSQIVAAIKSRADQLGASVVVSMVERSGV
                     EACKAAVHNLLAQRVSGLIINYPLDDQDAIAVEAACTNVPALFLDVSDQTPINSIIFSH
                     EDGTRLGVEHLVALGHQQIALLAGPLSSVSARLRLAGWHKYLTRNQIQPIAEREGDWSA
                     MSGFQQTMQMLNEGIVPTAMLVANDQMALGAMRAITESGLRVGADISVVGYDDTEDSSC
                     YIPPLTTIKQDFRLLGQTSVDRLLQLSQGQAVKGNQLLPVSLVKRKTTLAPNTQTASPR
                     ALADSLMQLARQVSRLESGQ"
ORIGIN
        1 gggcgccagg gtggtttttc ttttcaccag tgagacgggc aacagctgat tgcccttcac
       61 cgcctggccc tgagagagtt gcagcaagcg gtccacgctg gtttgcccca gcaggcgaaa
      121 atcctgtttg atggtggtta acggcgggat ataacatgag ctgtcttcgg tatcgtcgta
      181 tcccactacc gagatatccg caccaacgcg cagcccggac tcggtaatgg cgcgcattgc
      241 gcccagcgcc atctgatcgt tggcaaccag catcgcagtg ggaacgatgc cctcattcag
      301 catttgcatg gtttgttgaa aaccggacat ggcactccag tcgccttccc gttccgctat
      361 cggctgaatt tgattgcgag tgagatattt atgccagcca gccagacgca gacgcgccga
      421 gacagaactt aatgggcccg ctaacagcgc gatttgctgg tgacccaatg cgaccagatg
      481 ctccacgccc agtcgcgtac cgtcttcatg ggagaaaata atactgttga tgggtgtctg
      541 gtcagagaca tcaagaaata acgccggaac attagtgcag gcagcttcca cagcaatggc
      601 atcctggtca tccagcggat agttaatgat cagcccactg acgcgttgcg cgagaagatt
      661 gtgcaccgcc gctttacagg cttcgacgcc gcttcgttct accatcgaca ccaccacgct
      721 ggcacccagt tgatcggcgc gagatttaat cgccgcgaca atttgcgacg gcgcgtgcag
      781 ggccagactg gaggtggcaa cgccaatcag caacgactgt ttgcccgcca gttgttgtgc
      841 cacgcggttg ggaatgtaat tcagctccgc catcgccgct tccacttttt cccgcgtttt
      901 cgcagaaacg tggctggcct ggttcaccac gcgggaaacg gtctgataag agacaccggc
      961 atactctgcg acatcgtata acgttactgg tttcacattc accaccctga attgactctc
     1021 ttccgggcgc tatcatgcca taccgcgaaa ggttttgcgc cattcgatgg tgtccgggat
     1081 ctcgacgctc tcccttatgc gactcctgca ttaggaagca gcccagtagt aggttgaggc
     1141 cgttgagcac cgccgccgca aggaatggtg catgcaagga gatggcgccc aacagtcccc
     1201 cggccacggg gcctgccacc atacccacgc cgaaacaagc gctcatgagc ccgaagtggc
     1261 gagcccgatc ttccccatcg gtgatgtcgg cgatataggc gccagcaacc gcacctgtgg
     1321 cgccggtgat gccggccacg atgcgtccgg cgtagaggat cgagatctcg atcccgcgaa
     1381 attaatacga ctcactatag gggaattgtg agcggataac aattcccctc tagaaataat
     1441 tttgtttaac tttaagaagg agatatacca tgggcagcag ccatcaccac catcatcaca
     1501 gcagcggcaa actgggcagc atcgaattca tcaaagtgaa caaaggtagt ggtgaaagtg
     1561 gtgggtcagg gaaaatcgaa gaaggtaaac tggtaatctg gattaacggc gataaaggct
     1621 ataacggtct cgctgaagtc ggtaagaaat tcgagaaaga taccggaatt aaagtcaccg
     1681 ttgagcatcc ggataaactg gaagagaaat tcccacaggt tgcggcaact ggcgatggcc
     1741 ctgacattat cttctgggca cacgaccgct ttggtggcta cgctcaatct ggcctgttgg
     1801 ctgaaatcac cccggacaaa gcgttccagg acaagctgta tccgtttacc tgggatgccg
     1861 tacgttacaa cggcaagctg attgcttacc cgatcgctgt tgaagcgtta tcgctgattt
     1921 ataacaaaga tctgctgccg aacccgccaa aaacctggga agagatcccg gcgctggata
     1981 aagaactgaa agcgaaaggt aagagcgcgc tgatgttcaa cctgcaagaa ccgtacttca
     2041 cctggccgct gattgctgct gacgggggtt atgcgttcaa gtatgaaaac ggcaagtacg
     2101 acattaaaga cgtgggcgtg gataacgctg gcgcgaaagc gggtctgacc ttcctggttg
     2161 acctgattaa aaacaaacac atgaatgcag acaccgatta ctccatcgca gaagctgcct
     2221 ttaataaagg cgaaacagcg atgaccatca acggcccgtg ggcatggtcc aacatcgaca
     2281 ccagcaaagt gaattatggt gtaacggtac tgccgacctt caagggtcaa ccatccaaac
     2341 cgttcgttgg cgtgctgagc gcaggtatta acgccgccag tccgaacaaa gagctggcaa
     2401 aagagttcct cgaaaactat ctgctgactg atgaaggtct ggaagcggtt aataaagaca
     2461 aaccgctggg tgccgtagcg ctgaagtctt acgaggaaga gttggcgaaa gatccacgta
     2521 ttgccgccac tatggaaaac gcccagaaag gtgaaatcat gccgaacatc ccgcagatgt
     2581 ccgctttctg gtatgccgtg cgtactgcgg tgatcaacgc cgccagcggt cgtcagactg
     2641 tcgatgaagc cctgaaagac gcgcagacta attcgagctc gtaaaagctt gcggccgcac
     2701 tcgagcacca ccaccaccac cactgagatc cggctgctaa caaagcccga aaggaagctg
     2761 agttggctgc tgccaccgct gagcaataac tagcataacc ccttggggcc tctaaacggg
     2821 tcttgagggg ttttttgctg aaaggaggaa ctatatccgg attggcgaat gggnnnnnnn
     2881 nnnnnnnnnn nnnnnnnnnn nnnnnnnnnn nnnnnnnnnn nnnnnnnnnn nnnnnnnnnn
     2941 nnnnnnnnnn nnnnnnnnnn nnnnnnnnnn nnnnnnnnnn nnnnnnnnnn nnnnnnncnn
     3001 nnnnnnnnnn nnnnnnnnnn nnnnnnnnnn nnnnnnnnnn nnnnnnnnnn nnnnnnnnnn
     3061 ntggcacctc gaccccaaaa aacttgatta nnnnnnnnnn nnnnnnnnnn nnnnnnnnnn
     3121 nnnnnnnnnn nnnnnnnnnc ctttgacgtt ggagtccacg ttctttaata gtggactctt
     3181 gttccaaact ggaacaacac tcaaccctat ctcggtctat tcttttgatt tataagggat
     3241 tttgccgatt tcggcctatt ggttaaaaaa tgagctgatt taacaaaaat ttaacgcgaa
     3301 ttttaacaaa atattaacgc ttacaattta ggtggcactt ttcggggaaa tgtgcgcgga
     3361 acccctattt gtttattttt ctaaatacat tcaaatatgt atccgctcat gaattaattc
     3421 ttagaaaaac tcatcgagca tcaaatgaaa ctgcaattta ttcatatcag gattatcaat
     3481 accatatttt tgaaaaagcc gtttctgtaa tgaaggagaa aactcaccga ggcagttcca
     3541 taggatggca agatcctggt atcggtctgc gattccgact cgtccaacat caatacaacc
     3601 tattaatttc ccctcgtcaa aaataaggtt atcaagtgag aaatcaccat gagtgacgac
     3661 tgaatccggt gagaatggca aaagtttatg catttctttc cagacttgtt caacaggcca
     3721 gccattacgc tcgtcatcaa aatcactcgc atcaaccaaa ccgttattca ttcgtgattg
     3781 cgcctgagcg agacgaaata cgcgatcgct gttaaaagga caattacaaa caggaatcga
     3841 atgcaaccgg cgcaggaaca ctgccagcgc atcaacaata ttttcacctg aatcaggata
     3901 ttcttctaat acctggaatg ctgttttccc ggggatcgca gtggtgagta accatgcatc
     3961 atcaggagta cggataaaat gcttgatggt cggaagaggc ataaattccg tcagccagtt
     4021 tagtctgacc atctcatctg taacatcatt ggcaacgcta cctttgccat gtttcagaaa
     4081 caactctggc gcatcgggct tcccatacaa tcgatagatt gtcgcacctg attgcccgac
     4141 attatcgcga gcccatttat acccatataa atcagcatcc atgttggaat ttaatcgcgg
     4201 cctagagcaa gacgtttccc gttgaatatg gctcataaca ccccttgtat tactgtttat
     4261 gtaagcagac agttttattg ttcatgacca aaatccctta acgtgagttt tcgttccact
     4321 gagcgtcaga ccccgtagaa aagatcaaag gatcttcttg agatcctttt tttctgcgcg
     4381 taatctgctg cttgcaaaca aaaaaaccac cgctaccagc ggtggtttgt ttgccggatc
     4441 aagagctacc aactcttttt ccgaaggtaa ctggcttcag cagagcgcag ataccaaata
     4501 ctgtccttct agtgtagccg tagttaggcc accacttcaa gaactctgta gcaccgccta
     4561 catacctcgc tctgctaatc ctgttaccag tggctgctgc cagtggcgat aagtcgtgtc
     4621 ttaccgggtt ggactcaaga cgatagttac cggataaggc gcagcggtcg ggctgaacgg
     4681 ggggttcgtg cacacagccc agcttggagc gaacgaccta caccgaactg agatacctac
     4741 agcgtgagct atgagaaagc gccacgcttc ccgaagggag aaaggcggac aggtatccgg
     4801 taagcggcag ggtcggaaca ggagagcgca cgagggagct tccaggggga aacgcctggt
     4861 atctttatag tcctgtcggg tttcgccacc tctgacttga gcgtcgattt ttgtgatgct
     4921 cgtcaggggg gcggagccta tggaaaaacg ccagcaacgc ggccttttta cggttcctgg
     4981 ccttttgctg gccttttgct cacatgttct ttcctgcgtt atcccctgat tctgtggata
     5041 accgtattac cgcctttgag tgagctgata ccgctcgccg cagccgaacg accgagcgca
     5101 gcgagtcagt gagcgaggaa gcggaagagc gcctgatgcg gtattttctc cttacgcatc
     5161 tgtgcggtat ttcacaccgc aatggtgcac tctcagtaca atctgctctg atgccgcata
     5221 gttaagccag tatacactcc gctatcgcta cgtgactggg tcatggctgc gccccgacac
     5281 ccgccaacac ccgctgacgc gccctgacgg gcttgtctgc tcccggcatc cgcttacaga
     5341 caagctgtga ccgtctccgg gagctgcatg tgtcagaggt tttcaccgtc atcaccgaaa
     5401 cgcgcgaggc agctgcggta aagctcatca gcgtggtcgt gaagcgattc acagatgtct
     5461 gcctgttcat ccgcgtccag ctcgttgagt ttctccagaa gcgttaatgt ctggcttctg
     5521 ataaagcggg ccatgttaag ggcggttttt tcctgtttgg tcactgatgc ctccgtgtaa
     5581 gggggatttc tgttcatggg ggtaatgata ccgatgaaac gagagaggat gctcacgata
     5641 cgggttactg atgatgaaca tgcccggtta ctggaacgtt gtgagggtaa acaactggcg
     5701 gtatggatgc ggcgggacca gagaaaaatc actcagggtc aatgccagcg cttcgttaat
     5761 acagatgtag gtgttccaca gggtagccag cagcatcctg cgatgcagat ccggaacata
     5821 atggtgcagg gcgctgactt ccgcgtttcc agactttacg aaacacggaa accgaagacc
     5881 attcatgttg ttgctcaggt cgcagacgtt ttgcagcagc agtcgcttca cgttcgctcg
     5941 cgtatcggtg attcattctg ctaaccagta aggcaacccc gccagcctag ccgggtcctc
     6001 aacgacagga gcacgatcat gcgcacccgt ggggccgcca tgccggcgat aatggcctgc
     6061 ttctcgccga aacgtttggt ggcgggacca gtgacgaagg cttgagcgag ggcgtgcaag
     6121 attccgaata ccgcaagcga caggccgatc atcgtcgcgc tccagcgaaa gcggtcctcg
     6181 ccgaaaatga cccagagcgc tgccggcacc tgtcctacga gttgcatgat aaagaagaca
     6241 gtcataagtg cggcgacgat agtcatgccc cgcgcccacc ggaaggagct gactgggttg
     6301 aaggctctca agggcatcgg tcgagatccc ggtgcctaat gagtgagcta acttacatta
     6361 attgcgttgc gctcactgcc cgctttccag tcgggaaacc tgtcgtgcca gctgcattaa
     6421 tgaatcggcc aacgcgcggg gagaggcggt ttgcgtatt
//
