>Addgene plasmid #105628 | pET28a-SnoopTagJr-MBP | depositor partial sequence | sequence record 199853 | pET28a-SnoopTagJr-MBP sequence 1215 bps
ATGGGCAGCAGCCATCACCACCATCATCACAGCAGCGGCAAACTGGGCAGCATCGAATTCATCAAAGTGA
ACAAAGGTAGTGGTGAAAGTGGTGGGTCAGGGAAAATCGAAGAAGGTAAACTGGTAATCTGGATTAACGG
CGATAAAGGCTATAACGGTCTCGCTGAAGTCGGTAAGAAATTCGAGAAAGATACCGGAATTAAAGTCACC
GTTGAGCATCCGGATAAACTGGAAGAGAAATTCCCACAGGTTGCGGCAACTGGCGATGGCCCTGACATTA
TCTTCTGGGCACACGACCGCTTTGGTGGCTACGCTCAATCTGGCCTGTTGGCTGAAATCACCCCGGACAA
AGCGTTCCAGGACAAGCTGTATCCGTTTACCTGGGATGCCGTACGTTACAACGGCAAGCTGATTGCTTAC
CCGATCGCTGTTGAAGCGTTATCGCTGATTTATAACAAAGATCTGCTGCCGAACCCGCCAAAAACCTGGG
AAGAGATCCCGGCGCTGGATAAAGAACTGAAAGCGAAAGGTAAGAGCGCGCTGATGTTCAACCTGCAAGA
ACCGTACTTCACCTGGCCGCTGATTGCTGCTGACGGGGGTTATGCGTTCAAGTATGAAAACGGCAAGTAC
GACATTAAAGACGTGGGCGTGGATAACGCTGGCGCGAAAGCGGGTCTGACCTTCCTGGTTGACCTGATTA
AAAACAAACACATGAATGCAGACACCGATTACTCCATCGCAGAAGCTGCCTTTAATAAAGGCGAAACAGC
GATGACCATCAACGGCCCGTGGGCATGGTCCAACATCGACACCAGCAAAGTGAATTATGGTGTAACGGTA
CTGCCGACCTTCAAGGGTCAACCATCCAAACCGTTCGTTGGCGTGCTGAGCGCAGGTATTAACGCCGCCA
GTCCGAACAAAGAGCTGGCAAAAGAGTTCCTCGAAAACTATCTGCTGACTGATGAAGGTCTGGAAGCGGT
TAATAAAGACAAACCGCTGGGTGCCGTAGCGCTGAAGTCTTACGAGGAAGAGTTGGCGAAAGATCCACGT
ATTGCCGCCACTATGGAAAACGCCCAGAAAGGTGAAATCATGCCGAACATCCCGCAGATGTCCGCTTTCT
GGTATGCCGTGCGTACTGCGGTGATCAACGCCGCCAGCGGTCGTCAGACTGTCGATGAAGCCCTGAAAGA
CGCGCAGACTAATTCGAGCTCGTAA
